Addgene plasmid #104068: pTR47m4
Purpose: Luciferase Reporter for Formaldehyde Sensing
Depositing lab: David Liu. Depositing organization: Broad Institute. Publication: Development of a Formaldehyde Biosensor with Application to Synthetic Methylotrophy. Woolston BM, Roth T, Kohale I, Liu D, Stephanopoulos G. Biotechnol Bioeng. 2017 Sep 16. doi: 10.1002/bit.26455. PubMed 28921510.
Backbone
  Vector backbone: SC101
  Backbone manufacturer: David Liu Lab
  Backbone size w/o insert (bp): 2772
  Total vector size (bp): 5736
  Modifications to backbone: None known, possible mutations accumulated through subcloning
  Vector type: Bacterial Expression, Luciferase, Synthetic Biology
Growth in bacteria
  Bacterial resistance: Ampicillin, 50 μg/mL
  Growth temperature: 37°C
  Growth strain: DH5alpha
  Growth instructions: Carbenicillin should be used at 50ug/mL to prevent selection for higher copy mutants of SC101 origin during growth
  Copy number: Low Copy
Gene/Insert 1
  Gene/Insert name: xluxAB (alt name: Luciferase)
  Species: Photorabdus luminescens
  Insert size (bp): 2124
Gene/Insert 2
  Gene/Insert name: frmR (alt name: Formaldehyde Repressor Protein)
  Species: E. coli
  Insert size (bp): 276
  GenBank ID: AP009048.1
Gene/Insert 3
  Gene/Insert name: frm Promoter m4 (alt name: pfrm m4)
  Species: E. coli
  Insert size (bp): 36
  Mutation: 23r and 25th nucleotides in sequence mutated from C to A and T, respectively
Terms and licenses: Academic/Nonprofit Terms; Industry Terms: Not Available to Industry
How to cite: pTR47m4 was a gift from David Liu (Addgene plasmid # 104068 ; http://n2t.net/addgene:104068 ; RRID:Addgene_104068)
