[The description below was written by a language model from this plasmid's Addgene catalogue record and pLannotate feature annotations shown in this document.]
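Description:
pTR47m4 is a low-copy bacterial reporter plasmid of 5,736 bp that converts formaldehyde exposure into a luminescence signal in E. coli. It is built on a pSC101 backbone, carrying the pSC101 origin together with the Rep101 (RepA) protein that this origin needs for replication. Selection is through β-lactamase (AmpR) expressed from its own bla promoter, giving resistance to ampicillin and carbenicillin. The record notes that the backbone may have accumulated mutations during subcloning, and that higher-copy mutants of the SC101 origin can arise under selection.

The payload has three parts. The readout is the luxA and luxB genes of Photorhabdus luminescens, which encode the two subunits of bacterial luciferase and sit downstream of an rrnB T1 terminator that insulates them from upstream transcription. According to the catalogue entry, the reporter is paired with a 36 bp variant of the E. coli frm promoter, "m4", which has two C residues changed to A and T. This short element is not annotated in either feature table, so its position is not confirmed, though the unannotated gap between the terminator and luxA is the likely location. On the opposite strand, E. coli frmR, the repressor of the frmRAB operon, lies downstream of tet-operator-containing promoter sequences (tetA and PLtetO-1 fragments). This suggests that repressor expression is driven from a TetR-regulatable promoter, but no tetR gene is annotated on the plasmid.

In this design FrmR is expected to repress the frm promoter until formaldehyde relieves repression, which allows luciferase expression. The two sequence records show the same features in a different circular orientation. The plasmid was developed as a formaldehyde biosensor with application to synthetic methylotrophy.
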