Features (pLannotate 1.2.2; 11 found; start..end, strand, type, name):
      1..951     -  CDS            Rep101: RepA protein needed for replication with the pSC101 origin; rep101
    999..1221    -  rep_origin     pSC101 ori: low-copy replication origin that requires the Rep101 protein
   1716..1760    +  terminator     rrnB T1 terminator: transcription terminator T1 from the E. coli rrnB gene
   1898..2977    +  CDS            luxA: LUXA1_PHOLU - Experimental evidence at protein level: Swiss-Prot protein existence level 1. Light-emitting reaction in luminous bacteria. From Photorhabdus luminescens (Xenorhabdus luminescens).
   3041..4021    +  CDS            LuxB: LuxB luciferase subunit; luxB; from the Photorhabdus luminescens bioluminescence operon
   4130..4402    -  CDS            frmR (sequence withheld): FRMR_ECOLI - Also known as yaiN. Experimental evidence at protein level: Swiss-Prot protein existence level 1. Repressor of the frmRAB operon. From Escherichia coli (strain K12).
   4458..4485    -  protein_bind   tetracycline response element (fragment): contains seven copies of the tetracycline operator tetO tetracycline repressor TetR
   4486..4520    -  promoter       tetA promoter: contains a tet operator sequence that enables repression by TetR
   4520..4540    -  promoter       PLtetO-1 promoter (fragment): modified phage lambda PL promoter with tet operator sites (Lutz and Bujard, 1997)
   4665..5525    -  CDS            AmpR: β-lactamase; bla; confers resistance to ampicillin, carbenicillin, and related antibiotics
   5526..5630    -  promoter       AmpR promoter: bla
>Addgene plasmid #104068 | pTR47m4 | depositor full sequence | sequence record 197007 | pTR47m4 sequence 5736 bps
TCAGATCCTTCCGTATTTAGCCAGTATGTTCTCTAGTGTGGTTCGTTGTTTTTGCGTGAGCCATGAGAAC
GAACCATTGAGATCATGCTTACTTTGCATGTCACTCAAAAATTTTGCCTCAAAACTGGTGAGCTGAATTT
TTGCAGTTAAAGCATCGTGTAGTGTTTTTCTTAGTCCGTTACGTAGGTAGGAATCTGATGTAATGGTTGT
TGGTATTTTGTCACCATTCATTTTTATCTGGTTGTTCTCAAGTTCGGTTACGAGATCCATTTGTCTATCT
AGTTCAACTTGGAAAATCAACGTATCAGTCGGGCGGCCTCGCTTATCAACCACCAATTTCATATTGCTGT
AAGTGTTTAAATCTTTACTTATTGGTTTCAAAACCCATTGGTTAAGCCTTTTAAACTCATGGTAGTTATT
TTCAAGCATTAACATGAACTTAAATTCATCAAGGCTAATCTCTATATTTGCCTTGTGAGTTTTCTTTTGT
GTTAGTTCTTTTAATAACCACTCATAAATCCTCATAGAGTATTTGTTTTCAAAAGACTTAACATGTTCCA
GATTATATTTTATGAATTTTTTTAACTGGAAAAGATAAGGCAATATCTCTTCACTAAAAACTAATTCTAA
TTTTTCGCTTGAGAACTTGGCATAGTTTGTCCACTGGAAAATCTCAAAGCCTTTAACCAAAGGATTCCTG
ATTTCCACAGTTCTCGTCATCAGCTCTCTGGTTGCTTTAGCTAATACACCATAAGCATTTTCCCTACTGA
TGTTCATCATCTGAGCGTATTGGTTATAAGTGAACGATACCGTCCGTTCTTTCCTTGTAGGGTTTTCAAT
CGTGGGGTTGAGTAGTGCCACACAGCATAAAATTAGCTTGGTTTCATGCTCCGTTAAGTCATAGCGACTA
ATCGCTAGTTCATTTGCTTTGAAAACAACTAATTCAGACATACATCTCAATTGGTCTAGGTGATTTTAAT
CACTATACCAATTGAGATGGGCTAGTCAATGATAATTACTAGTCCTTTTCCTTTGAGTTGTGGGTATCTG
TAAATTCTGCTAGACCTTTGCTGGAAAACTTGTAAATTCTGCTAGACCCTCTGTAAATTCCGCTAGACCT
TTGTGTGTTTTTTTTGTTTATATTCAAGTGGTTATAATTTATAGAATAAAGAAAGAATAAAAAAAGATAA
AAAGAATAGATCCCAGCCCTGTGTATAACTCACTACTTTAGTCAGTTCCGCAGTATTACAAAAGGATGTC
GCAAACGCTGTTTGCTCCTCTACAAAACAGACCTTAAAACCCTAAAGGCTTAAGTAGCACCCTCGCAAGC
TCGGGCAAATCGCTGAATATTCCTTTTGTCTCCGACCATCAGGCACCTGAGTCGCTGTCTTTTTCGTGAC
ATTCAGTTCGCTGCGCTCACGGCTCTGGCAGTGAATGGGGGTAAATGGCACTACAGGCGCCTTTTATGGA
TTCATGCAAGGAAACTACCCATAATACAAGAAAAGCCCGTCACGGGCTTCTCAGGGCGTTTTATGGCGGG
TCTGCTATGTGGTGCTATCTGACTTTTTGCTGTTCAGCAGTTCCTGCCCTCTGATTTTCCAGTCTGACCA
CTTCGGATTATCCCGTGACAGGTCATTCAGACTGGCTAATGCACCCAGTAAGGCAGCGGTATCATCAACA
GGCTTACCCGTCTTACTGTCAAGAGGACATCCGGTCAAATAAAACGAAAGGCTCAGTCGAAAGACTGGGC
CTTTCGTTTTGCTGAGGAGACTTAGGGACCCTAAATTTTATTCTCCAGTGTTATATACTATAGGGGGGTA
TGCATTGACATATAGCATACACTCCTATAGTATATTGCGTGCAGATAACCTGCAGGTGCAGTAAGGAGGA
AAAAAAAATGAAATTTGGAAACTTTTTGCTTACATACCAACCTCCCCAATTTTCCCAAACAGAGGTAATG
AAACGTTTGGTTAAATTAGGTCGCATCTCTGAGGAGTGTGGTTTTGATACCGTATGGTTACTGGAGCATC
ATTTCACGGAGTTTGGTTTGCTTGGTAACCCTTATGTCGCTGCTGCATATTTACTTGGCGCGACTAAAAA
ATTGAATGTAGGAACTGCCGCTATTGTTCTTCCCACAGCCCATCCAGTACGCCAACTTGAAGATGTGAAT
TTATTGGATCAAATGTCAAAAGGACGATTTCGGTTTGGTATTTGCCGAGGGCTTTACAACAAGGACTTTC
GCGTATTCGGCACAGATATGAATAACAGTCGCGCCTTAGCGGAATGCTGGTACGGGCTGATAAAGAATGG
CATGACAGAGGGATATATGGAAGCTGATAATGAACATATCAAGTTCCATAAGGTAAAAGTAAACCCCGCG
GCGTATAGCAGAGGTGGCGCACCGGTTTATGTGGTGGCTGAATCAGCTTCGACGACTGAGTGGGCTGCTC
AATTTGGCCTACCGATGATATTAAGTTGGATTATAAATACTAACGAAAAGAAAGCACAACTTGAGCTTTA
TAATGAAGTGGCTCAAGAATATGGGCACGATATTCATAATATCGACCATTGCTTATCATATATAACATCT
GTAGATCATGACTCAATTAAAGCGAAAGAGATTTGCCGGAAATTTCTGGGGCATTGGTATGATTCTTATG
TGAATGCTACGACTATTTTTGATGATTCAGACCAAACAAGAGGTTATGATTTCAATAAAGGGCAGTGGCG
TGACTTTGTATTAAAAGGACATAAAGATACTAATCGCCGTATTGATTACAGTTACGAAATCAATCCCGTG
GGAACGCCGCAGGAATGTATTGACATAATTCAAAAAGACATTGATGCTACAGGAATATCAAATATTTGTT
GTGGATTTGAAGCTAATGGAACAGTAGACGAAATTATTGCTTCCATGAAGCTCTTCCAGTCTGATGTCAT
GCCATTTCTTAAAGAAAAACAACGTTCGCTATTATATTATGGCGGTGGCGGTAGCGGCGGTGGCGGTAGC
GGCGGTGGCGGTAGCGGCGGTGGCGGTAGCAAATTTGGATTGTTCTTCCTTAACTTCATCAATTCAACAA
CTGTTCAAGAACAGAGTATAGTTCGCATGCAGGAAATAACGGAGTATGTTGATAAGTTGAATTTTGAACA
GATTTTAGTGTATGAAAATCATTTTTCAGATAATGGTGTTGTCGGCGCTCCTCTGACTGTTTCTGGTTTT
CTGCTCGGTTTAACAGAGAAAATTAAAATTGGTTCATTAAATCACATCATTACAACTCATCATCCTGTCC
GCATAGCGGAGGAAGCTTGCTTATTGGATCAGTTAAGTGAAGGGAGATTTATTTTAGGGTTTAGTGATTG
CGAAAAAAAAGATGAAATGCATTTTTTTAATCGCCCGGTTGAATATCAACAGCAACTATTTGAAGAGTGT
TATGAAATCATTAACGATGCTTTAACAACAGGCTATTGTAATCCAGATAACGATTTTTATAGCTTCCCTA
AAATATCTGTAAATCCCCATGCTTATACGCCAGGCGGACCTCGGAAATATGTAACAGCAACCAGTCATCA
TATTGTTGAGTGGGCGGCCAAAAAAGGTATTCCTCTCATCTTTAAGTGGGATGATTCTAATGATGTTAGA
TATGAATATGCTGAAAGATATAAAGCCGTTGCGGATAAATATGACGTTGACCTATCAGAGATAGACCATC
AGTTAATGATATTAGTTAACTATAACGAAGATAGTAATAAAGCTAAACAAGAGACGCGTGCATTTATTAG
TGATTATGTTCTTGAAATGCACCCTAATGAAAATTTCGAAAATAAACTTGAAGAAATAATTGCAGAAAAC
GCTGTCGGAAATTATACGGAGTGTATAACTGCGGCTAAGTTGGCAATTGAAAAGTGTGGTGCGAAAAGTG
TATTGCTGTCCTTTGAACCAATGAATGATTTGATGAGCCAAAAAAATGTAATCAATATTGTTGATGATAA
TATTAAGAAGTACCACACGGAATATACCTAAACGGAGCCAATGTACGCAAAAAACCCCGCTTCAGCGGGG
TTTTTTCGCCAAAAAAAACCCCGCCCTGTCAGGGGCGGGGTTTTTTTTTAGGGCCCTACTGACTGTCTA
[273 nt withheld, positions 4130-4402]
TTTTTTTTCCTCCTTATAAGGGGGTAGGGGGTCTAGATTTTTGTCGAACTATTCATTTCACTTTTCTCTA
TCACTGATAGGGAGTGGTAAAATAACTCTATCAATGATAGAGTGTCAATCTCTATCACTGATAGGGATCA
TCTGGCCATTCGATGGACTTAATTAACGGCACTGCGAAAAAACCCCGCCGAAGCGGGGTTTTTTGCGAAA
TATAATGACCCTCTTGATAACCCAAGAGGGCATTTTTTAATGCCCATGGCGTTTACCAATGCTTAATCAG
TGAGGCACCTATCTCAGCGATCTGTCTATTTCGTTCATCCATAGTTGCCTGACTCCCCGTCGTGTAGATA
ACTACGATACGGGAGGGCTTACCATCTGGCCCCAGTGCTGCAATGATACCGCGAGACCCACGCTCACCGG
CTCCAGATTTATCAGCAATAAACCAGCCAGCCGGAAGGGCCGAGCGCAGAAGTGGTCCTGCAACTTTATC
CGCCTCCATCCAGTCTATTAATTGTTGCCGGGAAGCTAGAGTAAGTAGTTCGCCAGTTAATAGTTTGCGC
AACGTTGTTGCCATTGCTACAGGCATCGTGGTGTCACGCTCGTCGTTTGGTATGGCTTCATTCAGCTCCG
GTTCCCAACGATCAAGGCGAGTTACATGATCCCCCATGTTGTGCAAAAAAGCGGTTAGCTCCTTCGGTCC
TCCGATCGTTGTCAGAAGTAAGTTGGCCGCAGTGTTATCACTCATGGTTATGGCAGCACTGCATAATTCT
CTTACTGTCATGCCATCCGTAAGATGCTTTTCTGTGACTGGTGAGTACTCAACCAAGTCATTCTGAGAAT
AGTGTATGCGGCGACCGAGTTGCTCTTGCCCGGCGTCAATACGGGATAATACCGCGCCACATAGCAGAAC
TTTAAAAGTGCTCATCATTGGAAAACGTTCTTCGGGGCGAAAACTCTCAAGGATCTTACCGCTGTTGAGA
TCCAGTTCGATGTAACCCACTCGTGCACCCAACTGATCTTCAGCATCTTTTACTTTCACCAGCGTTTCTG
GGTGAGCAAAAACAGGAAGGCAAAATGCCGCAAAAAAGGGAATAAGGGCGACACGGAAATGTTGAATACT
CATACTCTTCCTTTTTCAATATTATTGAAGCATTTATCAGGGTTATTGTCTCATGAGCGGATACATATTT
GAATGTATTTAGAAAAATAAACAAATAGGGGTTCCGCGCACATTTCCCCGAAAAGTGCCACCTGACGTCT
AAGAAACCATTATTATCATGACATTAACCTATAAAAATAGGCGTATCACGAGGCCCTTAGGCCAAATAGG
CCGT
