Features (pLannotate 1.2.2; 11 found; start..end, strand, type, name):
    408..452     +  terminator     rrnB T1 terminator: transcription terminator T1 from the E. coli rrnB gene
    590..1669    +  CDS            luxA: LUXA1_PHOLU - Experimental evidence at protein level: Swiss-Prot protein existence level 1. Light-emitting reaction in luminous bacteria. From Photorhabdus luminescens (Xenorhabdus luminescens).
   1733..2713    +  CDS            LuxB: LuxB luciferase subunit; luxB; from the Photorhabdus luminescens bioluminescence operon
   2822..3094    -  CDS            frmR (sequence withheld): FRMR_ECOLI - Also known as yaiN. Experimental evidence at protein level: Swiss-Prot protein existence level 1. Repressor of the frmRAB operon. From Escherichia coli (strain K12).
   3150..3177    -  protein_bind   tetracycline response element (fragment): contains seven copies of the tetracycline operator tetO tetracycline repressor TetR
   3178..3212    -  promoter       tetA promoter: contains a tet operator sequence that enables repression by TetR
   3212..3232    -  promoter       PLtetO-1 promoter (fragment): modified phage lambda PL promoter with tet operator sites (Lutz and Bujard, 1997)
   3357..4217    -  CDS            AmpR: β-lactamase; bla; confers resistance to ampicillin, carbenicillin, and related antibiotics
   4218..4322    -  promoter       AmpR promoter: bla
   4429..5379    -  CDS            Rep101: RepA protein needed for replication with the pSC101 origin; rep101
   5427..5649    -  rep_origin     pSC101 ori: low-copy replication origin that requires the Rep101 protein
>Addgene plasmid #104068 | pTR47m4 | addgene full sequence | sequence record 205132 | Addgene NGS Result
CTTAAGTAGCACCCTCGCAAGCTCGGGCAAATCGCTGAATATTCCTTTTGTCTCCGACCATCAGGCACCT
GAGTCGCTGTCTTTTTCGTGACATTCAGTTCGCTGCGCTCACGGCTCTGGCAGTGAATGGGGGTAAATGG
CACTACAGGCGCCTTTTATGGATTCATGCAAGGAAACTACCCATAATACAAGAAAAGCCCGTCACGGGCT
TCTCAGGGCGTTTTATGGCGGGTCTGCTATGTGGTGCTATCTGACTTTTTGCTGTTCAGCAGTTCCTGCC
CTCTGATTTTCCAGTCTGACCACTTCGGATTATCCCGTGACAGGTCATTCAGACTGGCTAATGCACCCAG
TAAGGCAGCGGTATCATCAACAGGCTTACCCGTCTTACTGTCAAGAGGACATCCGGTCAAATAAAACGAA
AGGCTCAGTCGAAAGACTGGGCCTTTCGTTTTGCTGAGGAGACTTAGGGACCCTAAATTTTATTCTCCAG
TGTTATATACTATAGGGGGGTATGCATTGACATATAGCATACACTCCTATAGTATATTGCGTGCAGATAA
CCTGCAGGTGCAGTAAGGAGGAAAAAAAAATGAAATTTGGAAACTTTTTGCTTACATACCAACCTCCCCA
ATTTTCCCAAACAGAGGTAATGAAACGTTTGGTTAAATTAGGTCGCATCTCTGAGGAGTGTGGTTTTGAT
ACCGTATGGTTACTGGAGCATCATTTCACGGAGTTTGGTTTGCTTGGTAACCCTTATGTCGCTGCTGCAT
ATTTACTTGGCGCGACTAAAAAATTGAATGTAGGAACTGCCGCTATTGTTCTTCCCACAGCCCATCCAGT
ACGCCAACTTGAAGATGTGAATTTATTGGATCAAATGTCAAAAGGACGATTTCGGTTTGGTATTTGCCGA
GGGCTTTACAACAAGGACTTTCGCGTATTCGGCACAGATATGAATAACAGTCGCGCCTTAGCGGAATGCT
GGTACGGGCTGATAAAGAATGGCATGACAGAGGGATATATGGAAGCTGATAATGAACATATCAAGTTCCA
TAAGGTAAAAGTAAACCCCGCGGCGTATAGCAGAGGTGGCGCACCGGTTTATGTGGTGGCTGAATCAGCT
TCGACGACTGAGTGGGCTGCTCAATTTGGCCTACCGATGATATTAAGTTGGATTATAAATACTAACGAAA
AGAAAGCACAACTTGAGCTTTATAATGAAGTGGCTCAAGAATATGGGCACGATATTCATAATATCGACCA
TTGCTTATCATATATAACATCTGTAGATCATGACTCAATTAAAGCGAAAGAGATTTGCCGGAAATTTCTG
GGGCATTGGTATGATTCTTATGTGAATGCTACGACTATTTTTGATGATTCAGACCAAACAAGAGGTTATG
ATTTCAATAAAGGGCAGTGGCGTGACTTTGTATTAAAAGGACATAAAGATACTAATCGCCGTATTGATTA
CAGTTACGAAATCAATCCCGTGGGAACGCCGCAGGAATGTATTGACATAATTCAAAAAGACATTGATGCT
ACAGGAATATCAAATATTTGTTGTGGATTTGAAGCTAATGGAACAGTAGACGAAATTATTGCTTCCATGA
AGCTCTTCCAGTCTGATGTCATGCCATTTCTTAAAGAAAAACAACGTTCGCTATTATATTATGGCGGTGG
CGGTAGCGGCGGTGGCGGTAGCGGCGGTGGCGGTAGCGGCGGTGGCGGTAGCAAATTTGGATTGTTCTTC
CTTAACTTCATCAATTCAACAACTGTTCAAGAACAGAGTATAGTTCGCATGCAGGAAATAACGGAGTATG
TTGATAAGTTGAATTTTGAACAGATTTTAGTGTATGAAAATCATTTTTCAGATAATGGTGTTGTCGGCGC
TCCTCTGACTGTTTCTGGTTTTCTGCTCGGTTTAACAGAGAAAATTAAAATTGGTTCATTAAATCACATC
ATTACAACTCATCATCCTGTCCGCATAGCGGAGGAAGCTTGCTTATTGGATCAGTTAAGTGAAGGGAGAT
TTATTTTAGGGTTTAGTGATTGCGAAAAAAAAGATGAAATGCATTTTTTTAATCGCCCGGTTGAATATCA
ACAGCAACTATTTGAAGAGTGTTATGAAATCATTAACGATGCTTTAACAACAGGCTATTGTAATCCAGAT
AACGATTTTTATAGCTTCCCTAAAATATCTGTAAATCCCCATGCTTATACGCCAGGCGGACCTCGGAAAT
ATGTAACAGCAACCAGTCATCATATTGTTGAGTGGGCGGCCAAAAAAGGTATTCCTCTCATCTTTAAGTG
GGATGATTCTAATGATGTTAGATATGAATATGCTGAAAGATATAAAGCCGTTGCGGATAAATATGACGTT
GACCTATCAGAGATAGACCATCAGTTAATGATATTAGTTAACTATAACGAAGATAGTAATAAAGCTAAAC
AAGAGACGCGTGCATTTATTAGTGATTATGTTCTTGAAATGCACCCTAATGAAAATTTCGAAAATAAACT
TGAAGAAATAATTGCAGAAAACGCTGTCGGAAATTATACGGAGTGTATAACTGCGGCTAAGTTGGCAATT
GAAAAGTGTGGTGCGAAAAGTGTATTGCTGTCCTTTGAACCAATGAATGATTTGATGAGCCAAAAAAATG
TAATCAATATTGTTGATGATAATATTAAGAAGTACCACACGGAATATACCTAAACGGAGCCAATGTACGC
AAAAAACCCCGCTTCAGCGGGGTTTTTTCGCCAAAAAAAACCCCGCCCTGTCAGGGGCGGGGTTTTTTTT
TAGGGCCCTACTGACTGTCTA
[273 nt withheld, positions 2822-3094]
TTTTTTTTCCTCCTTATAAGGGGGTAGGGGGTCTAGATTTTTGTCGAACTATTCATTTCACTTTTCTCTA
TCACTGATAGGGAGTGGTAAAATAACTCTATCAATGATAGAGTGTCAATCTCTATCACTGATAGGGATCA
TCTGGCCATTCGATGGACTTAATTAACGGCACTGCGAAAAAACCCCGCCGAAGCGGGGTTTTTTGCGAAA
TATAATGACCCTCTTGATAACCCAAGAGGGCATTTTTTAATGCCCATGGCGTTTACCAATGCTTAATCAG
TGAGGCACCTATCTCAGCGATCTGTCTATTTCGTTCATCCATAGTTGCCTGACTCCCCGTCGTGTAGATA
ACTACGATACGGGAGGGCTTACCATCTGGCCCCAGTGCTGCAATGATACCGCGAGACCCACGCTCACCGG
CTCCAGATTTATCAGCAATAAACCAGCCAGCCGGAAGGGCCGAGCGCAGAAGTGGTCCTGCAACTTTATC
CGCCTCCATCCAGTCTATTAATTGTTGCCGGGAAGCTAGAGTAAGTAGTTCGCCAGTTAATAGTTTGCGC
AACGTTGTTGCCATTGCTACAGGCATCGTGGTGTCACGCTCGTCGTTTGGTATGGCTTTATTCAGCTCCG
GTTCCCAACGATCAAGGCGAGTTACATGATCCCCCATGTTGTGCAAAAAAGCGGTTAGCTCCTTCGGTCC
TCCGATCGTTGTCAGAAGTAAGTTGGCCGCAGTGTTATCACTCATGGTTATGGCAGCACTGCATAATTCT
CTTACTGTCATGCCATCCGTAAGATGCTTTTCTGTGACTGGTGAGTACTCAACCAAGTCATTCTGAGAAT
AGTGTATGCGGCGACCGAGTTGCTCTTGCCCAGCGTCAATACGGGATAATACCGCGCCACATAGCAGAAC
TTTAAAAGTGCTCATCATTGGAAAACGTTCTTCGGGGCGAAAACTCTCAAGGATCTTACCGCTGTTGAGA
TCCAGTTCGATGTAACCCACTCGTGCACCCAACTGATCTTCAGCATCTTTTACTTTCACCAGCGTTTCTG
GGTGAGCAAAAACAGGAAGGCAAAATGCCGCAAAAAAGGGAATAAGGGCGACACGGAAATGTTGAATACT
CATACTCTTCCTTTTTCAATATTATTGAAGCATTTATCAGGGTTATTGTCTCATGAGCGGATACATATTT
GAATGTATTTAGAAAAATAAACAAATAGGGGTTCCGCGCACATTTCCCCGAAAAGTGCCACCTGACGTCT
AAGAAACCATTATTATCATGACATTAACCTATAAAAATAGGCGTATCACGAGGCCCTTAGGCCAAATAGG
CCGTTCAGATCCTTCCGTATTTAGCCAGTATGTTCTCTAGTGTGGTTCGTTGTTTTTGCGTGAGCCATGA
GAACGAACCATTGAGATCATGCTTACTTTGCATGTCACTCAAAAATTTTGCCTCAAAACTGGTGAGCTGA
ATTTTTGCAGTTAAAGCATCGTGTAGTGTTTTTCTTAGTCCGTTACGTAGGTAGGAATCTGATGTAATGG
TTGTTGGTATTTTGTCACCATTCATTTTTATCTGGTTGTTCTCAAGTTCAGTTACGAGATCCATTTGTCT
ATCTAGTTCAACTTGGAAAATCAACGTATCAGTCGGGCGGCCTCGCTTATCAACCACCAATTTCATATTG
CTGTAAGTGTTTAAATCTTTACTTATTGGTTTCAAAACCCATTGGTTAAGCCTTTTAAACTCATGGTAGT
TATTTTCAAGCATTAACATGAACTTAAATTCATCAAGGCTAATCTCTATATTTGCCTTGTGAGTTTTCTT
TTGTGTTAGTTCTTTTAATAACCACTCATAAATCCTCATAGAGTATTTGTTTTCAAAAGACTTAACATGT
TCCAGATTATATTTTATGAATTTTTTTAACTGGAAAAGATAAGGCAATATCTCTTCACTAAAAACTAATT
CTAATTTTTCGCTTGAGAACTTGGCATAGTTTGTCCACTGGAAAATCTCAAAGCCTTTAACCAAAGGATT
CCTGATTTCCACAGTTCTCGTCATCAGCTCTCTGGTTGCTTTAGCTAATACACCATAAGCATTTTCCCTA
CTGATGTTCATCATCTGAGCGTATTGGTTATAAGTGAACGATACCGTCCGTTCTTTCCTTGTAGGGTTTT
CAATCGTGGGGTTGAGTAGTGCCACACAGCATAAAATTAGCTTGGTTTCATGCTCCGTTAAGTCATAGCG
ACTAATCGCTAGTTCATTTGCTTTGAAAACAACTAATTCAGACATACATCTCAATTGGTCTAGGTAATTT
TAATCACTATACCAATTGAGATGGGCTAGTCAATGATAATTACTAGTCCTTTTCCTTTGAGTTGTGGGTA
TCTGTAAATTCTGCTAGACCTTTGCTGGAAAACTTGTAAATTCTGCTAGACCCTCTGTAAATTCCGCTAG
ACCTTTGTGTGTTTTTTTTGTTTATATTCAAGTGGTTATAATTTATAGAATAAAGAAAGAATAAAAAAAG
ATAAAAAGAATAGATCCCAGCCCTGTGTATAACTCACTACTTTAGTCAGTTCCGCAGTATTACAAAAGGA
TGTCGCAAACGCTGTTTGCTCCTCTACAAAACAGACCTTAAAACCCTAAAGG
